>Addgene plasmid #39142 | RGS18 | depositor partial sequence | sequence record 49193 | RGS18 sequence 535 bps
ATGCACCATCATCATCATCATTCTTCTGGTGTAGATCTGGGTACCGAGAACCTGTACTTCCAATCCATGG
TCTCCCCTGAAGAGGCAGTGAAATGGGGTGAATCATTTGACAAACTGCTTTCCCATAGAGATGGACTAGA
GGCTTTTACCAGATTTCTTAAAACTGAATTCAGTGAAGAAAATATTGAATTTTGGATAGCCTGTGAAGAT
TTCAAGAAAAGCAAGGGACCTCAACAAATTCACCTTAAAGCAAAAGCAATATATGAGAAATTTATACAGA
CTGATGCCCCAAAAGAGGTTAACCTTGATTTTCACACAAAAGAAGTCATTACAAACAGCATCACTCAACC
TACCCTCCACAGTTTTGATGCTGCACAAAGCAGAGTGTATCAGCTCATGGAACAAGACAGTTATACACGT
TTTCTGAAATCTGACATCTATTTAGACTTGATGGAAGGAAGACCTCAGAGACCAACAAATCTTAGGAGAC
GATCACGCTCATTTACCTGCAATGAATGACAGTAAAGGTGGATAC
