>Addgene plasmid #39142 | RGS18 | addgene partial sequence | sequence record 52494 | T7_term
CTTGTAGCAGCCGGATCTCAGTGGTGGTGGTGGTGGTGCTCGAGTGCGGCCGCAAGCTTGTCGACGGAGC
TCGAATTCGGATCCGTATCCACCTTTACTGTCATTCATTGCAGGTAAATGAGCGTGATCGTCTCCTAAGA
TTTGTTGGTCTCTGAGGTCTTCCTTCCATCAAGTCTAAATAGATGTCAGATTTCAGAAAACGTGTATAAC
TGTCTTGTTCCATGAGCTGATACACTCTGCTTTGTGCAGCATCAAAACTGTGGAGGGTAGGTTGAGTGAT
GCTGTTTGTAATGACTTCTTTTGTGTGAAAATCAAGGTTAACCTCTTTTGGGGCATCAGTCTGTATAAAT
TTCTCATATATTGCTTTTGCTTTAAGGTGAATTTGTTGAGGTCCCTTGCTTTTCTTGAAATCTTCACAGG
CTATCCAAAATTCAATATTTTCTTCACTGAATTCAGTTTTAAGAAATCTGGTAAAAGCCTCTAGTCCATC
TCTATGGGAAAGCAGTTTGTCAAATGATTCACCCCATTTCACTGCCTCTTCAGGGGAGACCATGGATTGG
AAGTACAGGTTCTCGGTACCCAGATCTACACCAGAAGAATGATGATGATGATGGTGCATATGTATATCTC
CTTCTTAAAGTTAAACAAAATTATTTCTAGAGGGGAATTGTTATCCGCTCACAATTCCCCTATAGTGAGT
CGTATTAATTTCGCGGGATCGAGATCGATCTCGATCCTCTACGCCGGACGCATCGTGGCCGGCATCACCG
GCGCCACAGGTGCGGTTGCTGGCGCCTATATCGCCGACATCACCGATGGGGAAGATCGGGCTCGCCA
