>Addgene plasmid #39142 | RGS18 | addgene partial sequence | sequence record 52495 | T7 5'-TAATACGACTCACTATAGGG-3'
ATTCCCTCTGAATATTTTGTTTACTTTAAGAAGGAGATATACATATGCACCATCATCATCATCATTCTTC
TGGTGTAGATCTGGGTACCGAGAACCTGTACTTCCAATCCATGGTCTCCCCTGAAGAGGCAGTGAAATGG
GGTGAATCATTTGACAAACTGCTTTCCCATAGAGATGGACTAGAGGCTTTTACCAGATTTCTTAAAACTG
AATTCAGTGAAGAAAATATTGAATTTTGGATAGCCTGTGAAGATTTCAAGAAAAGCAAGGGACCTCAACA
AATTCACCTTAAAGCAAAAGCAATATATGAGAAATTTATACAGACTGATGCCCCAAAAGAGGTTAACCTT
GATTTTCACACAAAAGAAGTCATTACAAACAGCATCACTCAACCTACCCTCCACAGTTTTGATGCTGCAC
AAAGCAGAGTGTATCAGCTCATGGAACAAGACAGTTATACACGTTTTCTGAAATCTGACATCTATTTAGA
CTTGATGGAAGGAAGACCTCAGAGACCAACAAATCTTAGGAGACGATCACGCTCATTTACCTGCAATGAA
TGACAGTAAAGGTGGATACGGATCCGAATTCGAGCTCCGTCGACAAGCTTGCGGCCGCACTCGAGCACCA
CCACCACCACCACTGAGATCCGGCTGCTAACAAAGCCCGAAAGGAAGCTGAGTTGGCTGCTGCCACCGCT
GAGCAATAACTAGCATAACCCCTTGGGGCCTCTAAACGGGTCTTGAGGGGTTTTTTGCTGAAAGGAGGAA
CTATATCCGGATTGGCGAATGGG
[86 nt withheld, positions 794-879]
CGCCTCCTTTCGCTTTCTTTCCCTT
