[The description below was written by a language model from this plasmid's Addgene catalogue record.]
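Description:
RGS18 is a bacterial expression plasmid built on the pLIC-SGC1 backbone from the SGC, a vector designed for ligation-independent cloning of protein-coding fragments. It is propagated in E. coli as a low-copy plasmid under ampicillin selection. The record gives no feature table, so the origin of replication and the promoter are not explicitly stated. The listed sequencing primers (T7 forward and T7-terminator reverse) indicate that the insert sits between T7 promoter and terminator regions, which would be consistent with T7 RNA polymerase-driven expression in a suitable host strain.

The insert is a roughly 535 bp fragment of human RGS18 (regulator of G-protein signalling 18), a member of the RGS family, whose proteins accelerate GTP hydrolysis by G-protein alpha subunits and so dampen G-protein-coupled receptor signalling. The record cautions that the insert may not be the full open reading frame. This is typical of constructs made for structural work, where boundaries are trimmed to a well-behaved domain, but the exact residues covered are not recorded. The coding sequence is fused at its N terminus to a histidine tag followed by a TEV protease cleavage site. The tag allows the recombinant protein to be captured by immobilised metal affinity chromatography, and TEV cleavage then removes it to leave near-native protein.

The stated purpose is bacterial production of the protein for structure determination, and the entry links the construct to a deposited Protein Data Bank structure. It is therefore suited to producing purified RGS18 protein for crystallography, NMR or other biophysical and biochemical studies.
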