Addgene plasmid #39142: RGS18
Purpose: Bacterial expression for structure determination; may not be full ORF
Depositing lab: Nicola Burgess-Brown. Depositing organization: University of Oxford.
Backbone
  Vector backbone: pLIC-SGC1
  Backbone manufacturer: SGC
  Vector type: Bacterial Expression
Growth in bacteria
  Bacterial resistance: Ampicillin, 100 μg/mL
  Growth temperature: 37°C
  Growth strain: Mach1
  Copy number: Low Copy
Gene/Insert
  Gene/Insert name: RGS18 (alt names: regulator of G-protein signalling 18; PDB:2OWI)
  Species: H. sapiens (human); RGS18
  Insert size (bp): 535
  GenBank ID: regulator of G-protein signalling 18
  Entrez Gene: RGS18 (a.k.a. RGS13)
  Tag / fusion protein: His Tev (N terminal on insert)
  Cloning method: Ligation Independent Cloning
  Sequencing primers: 5′ T7; 3′ T7-term
Terms and licenses: Academic/Nonprofit Terms; Industry Terms: Not Available to Industry
How to cite: RGS18 was a gift from Nicola Burgess-Brown (Addgene plasmid # 39142 ; http://n2t.net/addgene:39142 ; RRID:Addgene_39142)
